Addgene plasmid #147668: pAc5.1B-lambdaN-HA-DmPAN3-7xmut_U
Purpose: Insect Expression of DmPAN3-7mut
Depositing lab: Elisa Izaurralde. Depositing organization: Max Planck Institute for Developmental Biology. Publication: Structure of the PAN3 pseudokinase reveals the basis for interactions with the PAN2 deadenylase and the GW182 proteins. Christie M, Boland A, Huntzinger E, Weichenrieder O, Izaurralde E. Mol Cell. 2013 Aug 8;51(3):360-73. doi: 10.1016/j.molcel.2013.07.011. PubMed 23932717.
Backbone
  Vector backbone: Unknown
  Vector type: Insect Expression
Growth in bacteria
  Bacterial resistance: Ampicillin, 100 μg/mL
  Growth temperature: 37°C
  Growth strain: DH5alpha
  Copy number: Low Copy
Gene/Insert
  Gene/Insert name: DmPAN3-7mut
  Species: D. melanogaster (fly)
  Entrez Gene: CG11486 (a.k.a. Dmel_CG11486, Dmel\CG11486, PAN3)
  Cloning method: Unknown
Terms and licenses: Academic/Nonprofit Terms; Industry Terms: Not Available to Industry
Depositor comments: ORF extracted from the NCBI: LD14901 Plasmids from this collection were made available to the research community and donated after the lab closed. Please note that the sequence provided by the depositing laboratory may be theoretical/predicted or based on Sanger sequencing results. There may be discrepancies between sequencing results obtained by Addgene and the depositor sequence. If an Addgene verified sequence is not available, please contact before placing your order to request that our lab fully sequence the plasmid.
How to cite: pAc5.1B-lambdaN-HA-DmPAN3-7xmut_U was a gift from Elisa Izaurralde (Addgene plasmid # 147668 ; http://n2t.net/addgene:147668 ; RRID:Addgene_147668)
