[The description below was written by a language model from this plasmid's Addgene catalogue record and pLannotate feature annotations shown in this document.]
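Description:
pAc5.1B-lambdaN-HA-DmPAN3-7xmut_U is a 7,846 nt insect expression plasmid for producing a mutant form of the Drosophila melanogaster PAN3 protein (CG11486) in fly cells. The catalogue lists the backbone as unknown, although the name and the annotated parts point to a pAc5.1-type vector. In bacteria it is maintained through a ColE1/pUC-family origin and selected with ampicillin via the bla gene and its own promoter. The record lists it as low copy even though the annotated origin is of the high-copy class. A fragment of a tetracycline resistance gene and a short piece of SV40 large T antigen are also annotated; these appear to be non-functional backbone remnants. No selectable marker for insect cells is annotated.

Expression is driven by the constitutive Drosophila actin 5C promoter. The open reading frame begins with a short fragment of the bacteriophage lambda N protein, followed by an HA epitope (annotated as part of a 3xHA tag) and then the PAN3 coding sequence. PAN3 is the regulatory subunit of the PAN2–PAN3 deadenylase complex, which shortens mRNA poly(A) tails. A vector-encoded V5 tag lies downstream of the insert, but the record does not show whether it is read in frame with PAN3. An SV40 polyadenylation signal follows, annotated on the opposite strand. The "7xmut" designation indicates seven substitutions, but the record does not specify them.

The lambda N peptide is generally used to tether a fusion protein to reporter mRNAs carrying BoxB hairpins, so this construct is probably intended for tethering assays that test how the PAN3 mutations affect mRNA deadenylation or silencing. The HA tag allows detection or immunoprecipitation of the protein. The associated publication concerns PAN3 interactions with PAN2 and GW182 proteins.
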