Features (pLannotate 1.2.2; 11 found; start..end, strand, type, name):
     56..2568    +  promoter       Ac5 promoter: Drosophila melanogaster actin 5C promoter
   2588..2653    +  CDS            N (fragment): REGN_LAMBD - Experimental evidence at protein level: Swiss-Prot protein existence level 1. Plays a role as a transcriptional antitermination factor that allows the virus to initiate its lytic phase. Activates expression of the delayed viral early genes by modifying host RNA polymerase (RNAP) into a form that is resistant to termination signals. This antitermination function requires the host NusA protein which serves to stabilize the interaction between antitermination protein N and host RNA polymerase. From Escherichia phage lambda (Bacteriophage lambda).
   2678..2704    +  CDS            3xHA (fragment): three tandem HA epitope tags
   2723..5092    +  CDS            PAN3: PAN3_DROME - Experimental evidence at protein level: Swiss-Prot protein existence level 1. Regulatory subunit of the poly(A)-nuclease (PAN) deadenylation complex, one of two cytoplasmic mRNA deadenylases involved in general and miRNA-mediated mRNA turnover. PAN specifically shortens poly(A) tails of RNA and the activity is stimulated by poly(A)-binding protein (PABP). PAN deadenylation is followed by rapid degradation of the shortened mRNA tails by the CCR4-NOT complex. Deadenylated mRNAs are then degraded by two alternative mechanisms, namely exosome-mediated 3'-5' exonucleolytic degradation,
   5131..5172    +  CDS            V5 tag: epitope tag from simian virus 5
   5272..5406    -  polyA_signal   SV40 poly(A) signal: SV40 polyadenylation signal
   5429..5513    -  CDS            large T antigen (fragment): large T antigen from SV40 (simian virus 40)
   5514..5984    +  CDS            TcR (fragment): tetracycline efflux protein; tet; confers resistance to tetracycline
   6028..6616    -  rep_origin     ori: high-copy-number ColE1/pMB1/pBR322/pUC origin of replication
   6787..7647    -  CDS            AmpR: β-lactamase; bla; confers resistance to ampicillin, carbenicillin, and related antibiotics
   7648..7752    -  promoter       AmpR promoter: bla
>Addgene plasmid #147668 | pAc5.1B-lambdaN-HA-DmPAN3-7xmut_U | depositor full sequence | sequence record 290115 | Full Sequence
CTTCAAGGAATTAATTCTATATTCTAAAAACACAAATGATACTTCTAAAAAAAATCATGAATGGCATCAA
CTCTGAATCAAATCTTTGCAGATGCACCTACTTCTCATTTCCACTGTCACATCATTTTTCCAGATCTCGC
TGCCTGTTATGTGGCCCACAAACCAAGACACGTTTTATGGCCATTAAAGCTGGCTGATCGTCGCCAAACA
CCAAATACATATCAATATGTACATTCGAGAAAGAAGCGATCAAAGAAGCGTCTTCGGGCGAGTAGGAGAA
TGCGGAGGAGAAGGAGAACGAGCTGATCTAGTATCTCTCCACAATCCAATGCCAACTGACCAACTGGCCA
TATTCGGAGCAATTTGAAGCCAATTTCCATCGCCTGGCGATCGCTCCATTCTTGGCTATATGTTTTTCAC
CGTTCCCGGGGCCATTTTCAAAGACTCGTCGGTAAGATAAGATTGTGTCACTCGCTGTCTCTCTTCATTT
GTCGAAGAATGCTGAGGAATTTCGCGATGACGTCGGCGAGTATTTTGAAGAATGAGAATAATTTGTATTT
ATACGAAAATCAGTTAGTGGAATTTTCTACAAAAACATGTTATCTATAGATAATTTTGTTGCAAAATATG
TTGACTATGACAAAGATTGTATGTATATACCTTTAATGTATTCTCATTTTCTTATGTATTTATAATGGCA
ATGATGATACTGATGATATTTTAAGATGATGCCAGACCACAGGCTGATTTCTGCGTCTTTTGCCGAACGC
AGTGCATGTGCGGTTGTTGTTTTTTGGAATAGTTTCAATTTTCGGACTGTCCGCTTTGATTTCAGTTTCT
TGGCTTATTCAAAAAGCAAAGTAAAGCCAAAAAAGCGAGATGGCAATACCAAATGCGGCAAAACGGTAGT
GGAAGGAAAGGGGTGCGGGGCAGCGGAAGGAAGGGTGGGGCGGGGCGTGGCGGGGTCTGTGGCTGGGCGC
GACGTCACCGACGTTGGAGCCACTCCTTTGACCATGTGTGCGTGTGTGTATTATTCGTGTCTCGCCACTC
GCCGGTTGTTTTTTTCTTTTTATCTCGCTCTCTCTAGCGCCATCTCGTACGCATGCTCAACGCACCGCAT
GTTGCCGTGTCCTTTATGCGTCATTTTGGCTCGAAATAGGCAATTATTTAAACAAAGATTAGTCAACGAA
AACGCTAAAATAAATAAGTCTACAATATGGTTACTTATTGCCATGTGTGTGCAGCCAACGATAGCAACAA
AAGCAACAACACAGTGGCTTTCCCTCTTTCACTTTTTGTTTGCAAGCGCGTGCGAGCAAGACGGCACGAC
CGGCAAACGCAATTACGCTGACAAAGAGCAGACGAAGTTTTGGCCGAAAAACATCAAGGCGCCTGATACG
AATGCATTTGCAATAACAATTGCGATATTTAATATTGTTTATGAAGCTGTTTGACTTCAAAACACACAAA
AAAAAAAATAAAACAAATTATTTGAAAGAGAATTAGGAATCGGACAGCTTATCGTTACGGGCTAACAGCA
CACCGAGACGAAATAGCTTACCTGACGTCACAGCCTCTGGAAGAACTGCCGCCAAGCAGAGAGAGAGAGA
AAAAGAGGGAGAGCAGCTTAGACCGCATGTGCTTGTGTGTGAGGCGTCTCTCTCTTCGTCTCCTGTTTGC
GCAAACGCATAGACTGCACTGAGAAAATCGATTACCTATTTTTTATGAATGAATATTTGCACTATTACTA
TTCAAAACTATTAAGATAGCAATCACATTCAATAGCCAAATACTATACCACCTGAGCGATGCAACGAAAT
GATCAATTTGAGCAAAAATGCTGCATATTTAGGACGGCATCATTATAGAAATGCTTCTTGCTGTGTACTT
TTCTCTCGTCTGGCAGCTGTTTCGCCGTTATTGTTAAAACCGGCTTAAGTTAGGTGTGTTTTCTACGACT
AGTGATGCCCCTACTAGAAGATGTGTGTTGCACAAATGTCCCTGAATAACCAATTTGAAGTGCAGATAGC
AGTAAACGTAAGCTAATATGAATATTATTTAACTGTAATGTTTTAATATCGCTGGACATTACTAATAAAC
CCACTATAAACACATGTACATATGTATGTTTTGGCATACAATGAGTAGTTGGGGAAAAAATGTGTAAAAG
CACCGTGACCATCACAGCATAAAGATAACCAGCTGAAGTATCGAATATGAGTAACCCCCAAATTGAATCA
CATGCCGCAACTGATAGGACCCATGGAAGTACACTCTTCATGGCGATATACAAGACACACACAAGCACGA
ACACCCAGTTGCGGAGGAAATTCTCCGTAAATGAAAACCCAATCGGCGAACAATTCATACCCATATATGG
TAAAAGTTTTGAACGCGACTTGAGAGCGGAGAGCATTGCGGCTGATAAGGTTTTAGCGCTAAGCGGGCTT
TATAAAACGGGCTGCGGGACCAGTTTTCATATCACTACCGTTTGAGTTCTTGTGCTGTGTGGATACTCCT
CCCGACACAAAGCCGCTCCATCAGCCAGCAGTCGTCTAATCCAGAGACCCCGGATCGGGGTACCAACATG
GACGCACAAACACGACGACGTGAGCGTCGCGCTGAGAAACAAGCTCAATGGAAAGCTGCAAACGGTGGAT
CTCCTCCACATATGGCTTACCCATACGATGTTCCAGATTACGCTCCTCCAAGCTTGAATTCTATGTGCTC
GACTTATGGACTCTTATCTTTTGAGTTTTCAGATACGGCTGCTATGGATCCAATTTTCTTCTCGCCAACG
AATGGAATACCGTCAGAGAGTAAACTCGCCACTTATATGAATCGACAGAATGTCGCCACACCGAGCGGTT
ATGGGCTGAATAACGGGTTCTCACTACTTAATTTGGATTCGCCCCTAAATAAAAAGTCCCAGGTCACGCC
GCAGTCGCCCGAGTTCATTCCAACGCGCCTTGGCTCGACGCCCAACTTCTATGCACCATATCACAACGCG
CCCATGCAATTAAGTAATGGGCTCAATGGCGTCAATGGGTTAACAGCCGCCGCAGCAGCAGCAGCAGCAG
CCGCCGCCGCCGCCGCAGCAGCAGTTCCCTCCTCCACGTCATCGGCGTCCTCCGCCTCGGTGACCATCAG
CAAAACGGCCAACGGTGGCGCCTCCATGCTCGCCCTGCAAAAGACCGCATCCATCGCCTCTGTAACCATC
GCACAACAGCAGCCACAGCATCCACAGAAACAGCAACAGCATCCGCCGTCGGTGGGCGGAGGAGCTGTGT
CCGCCGCCTCCGCCCCCATTGCCATTAGTGGCGCTCCACCGAATCCCGCCGCAGCTCCGTTCGTCAGCAG
CATGTCCGCTCAGACGCCGCTCAAGGGGAGGGGCGCCATGATGCGCCAGGAATCACCAACGGCAGCCATG
ATTTCGGGCGCAGGGCCAGGTGAGAAGTCGCCACCGCACGGGATGACGCCGCACGGAGCATCGCCCATAC
CATCAGCGCTGCCCACCAGCGTGCACCAGGAGAACGTAGGCGGCACCATATACTTCTATCCGACTGCCAA
CGCACAGAACAGCCAGCCCGTCGTCAATTCCATGGTGGTGGATGGAACGCATCCGGCTCTCCATGGCGTG
AGTGCTGTGGCGCCGATGAGTGCGGGCGTTCCGGCGGCCATGATGTACACGGGGCATGTGTATCCGGGAC
CGTCCTCCAACGTGGTCACCATGCAGCCAAAGACGCTGCTGGAGTCGGCCTTCTTTATGCCCGACGAGAT
GCGCGCCGAAGTCCTCGCCCGCAACGAGATCTCTAACCTGATCATGGACGCAGCGGAGGCTGCGCAGCAC
GCTCTACCGCTGGAGGTGGAGAACTACCATGCCCTGTATCCACTGGAACCGCCGGCGCAGCCGTTGCACG
CCAAGCTCACGTTCCCCGCCACCACTTATAGGGCCACGCACAACACGACGGGCTACAAGTACTGCCTGCG
AAGAATACATGGTTTCCGCCTGCAGTCGACCAAGTGCATGACGCTGGTGGAGATGTGGAAGAAGCTGCAG
CACACGAATGTGGTACAACTGCGTGAGGTGTTCACGACGAAAGCATTTGGTGATAACTCTTTAGTATTAG
TGTACGACTATCATCCCGGCTCACAAACATTACTGGCCAAATACTTCACTCCGGCGCCAGAGACCAACGG
GTACACTGATCCATTCCAAGGCGAGGCCCGCCCCTTCAGTCATAAGAGTAACATGCAGCGAACGAGCAAT
GGACCGCTGCTACCGGAGGCCACCATCTGGTCGATCATCATGCAGCTGACCGCCGGCTTAAAAGCCATCC
ACCATGCCGGTCTTGCCTGCAAGGTTCTGGATCCCACAAAGATTATAGTGACGGGCAAGCGTGTACGGTT
TAGCTCATGCTGCATTTCGGATATAACGCAATTCGATCCGAATGCATCCAATCCCTTGGCGCTGGTTAAT
ATGCATCAGCAGGACGATCTGACCGCTTTGGGTCGCTTAGTATTAGCTTTGGCCTGCCGCTGTCTTCAAT
CCGTGCAACGCGACAATGTCCAGTCCAGCATCGATATGGTCACGCGAAACTACTCCACCGATCTGCGAAA
CTTTATTGTTTACCTCTTCACCACCAATAATCGTCGCTCCGTGACCGACCTGATGCCGATGATTGGTGCC
CGCTTCTATACGCAACTGGATGCACTGCAGAGCAAAATTGATATGCAGGAGGACGAGGAAGCCAAGGAGA
TGGAGAACGAGCGGTTATATCGCATTTTGGTCAAACTTAATAGCATCAACGAGCGACCCGACTTTAATCT
GGACTGCACTTGGTCTGAGACTGGTGATAGATACATGTTGAAATTATTCCGTGATTATTTGTTCCATTCC
GTCACTGAGGATGGCCGGCCCTGGCTAGATCACGCAGAAATTGTACAATGCCTCAACGAGCTGAAGGCTG
GCTCCATAGAGCGCGTGCAACTGATGTCCACCACCGAGCAATCGGTACTCATCGTCTCCTATGCTGAACT
CAAGAATTGTCTGGAGAACGCCTTCTCCGAACTGATGTCAAGTGCGGCCAACTGAGCGGCCGCTCGAGTC
TAGAGGGCCCGCGGTTCGAAGGTAAGCCTATCCCTAACCCTCTCCTCGGTCTCGATTCTACGCGTACCGG
TCATCATCACCATCACCATTGAGTTTAAACCCGCTGATCAGCCTCGACTGTGCCTTCTAAGGCCTGAGCT
CGCTGATCAGCCTCGATCGAGGATCCAGACATGATAAGATACATTGATGAGTTTGGACAAACCACAACTA
GAATGCAGTGAAAAAAATGCTTTATTTGTGAAATTTGTGATGCTATTGCTTTATTTGTAACCATTATAAG
CTGCAATAAACAAGTTAACAACAACAATTGCATTCATTTTATGTTTCAGGTTCAGGGGGAGGTGTGGGAG
GTTTTTTAAAGCAAGTAAAACCTCTACAAATGTGGTATGGCTGATTATGATCAGTCGACCGATGCCCTTG
AGAGCCTTCAACCCAGTCAGCTCCTTCCGGTGGGCGCGGGGCATGACTATCGTCGCCGCACTTATGACTG
TCTTCTTTATCATGCAACTCGTAGGACAGGTGCCGGCAGCGCTCTGGGTCATTTTCGGCGAGGACCGCTT
TCGCTGGAGCGCGACGATGATCGGCCTGTCGCTTGCGGTATTCGGAATCTTGCACGCCCTCGCTCAAGCC
TTCGTCACTGGTCCCGCCACCAAACGTTTCGGCGAGAAGCAGGCCATTATCGCCGGCATGGCGGCCGACG
CGCTGGGCTACGTCTTGCTGGCGTTCGCGACGCGAGGCTGGATGGCCTTCCCCATTATGATTCTTCTCGC
TTCCGGCGGCATCGGGATGCCCGCGTTGCAGGCCATGCTGTCCAGGCAGGTAGATGACGACCATCAGGGA
CAGCTTCAAGGATCGCTCGCGGCTCTTACCAGCCAGCAAAAGGCCAGGAACCGTAAAAAGGCCGCGTTGC
TGGCGTTTTTCCATAGGCTCCGCCCCCCTGACGAGCATCACAAAAATCGACGCTCAAGTCAGAGGTGGCG
AAACCCGACAGGACTATAAAGATACCAGGCGTTTCCCCCTGGAAGCTCCCTCGTGCGCTCTCCTGTTCCG
ACCCTGCCGCTTACCGGATACCTGTCCGCCTTTCTCCCTTCGGGAAGCGTGGCGCTTTCTCAATGCTCAC
GCTGTAGGTATCTCAGTTCGGTGTAGGTCGTTCGCTCCAAGCTGGGCTGTGTGCACGAACCCCCCGTTCA
GCCCGACCGCTGCGCCTTATCCGGTAACTATCGTCTTGAGTCCAACCCGGTAAGACACGACTTATCGCCA
CTGGCAGCAGCCACTGGTAACAGGATTAGCAGAGCGAGGTATGTAGGCGGTGCTACAGAGTTCTTGAAGT
GGTGGCCTAACTACGGCTACACTAGAAGGACAGTATTTGGTATCTGCGCTCTGCTGAAGCCAGTTACCTT
CGGAAAAAGAGTTGGTAGCTCTTGATCCGGCAAACAAACCACCGCTGGTAGCGGTGGTTTTTTTGTTTGC
AAGCAGCAGATTACGCGCAGAAAAAAAGGATCTCAAGAAGATCCTTTGATCTTTTCTACGGGGTCTGACG
CTCAGTGGAACGAAAACTCACGTTAAGGGATTTTGGTCATGAGATTATCAAAAAGGATCTTCACCTAGAT
CCTTTTAAATTAAAAATGAAGTTTTAAATCAATCTAAAGTATATATGAGTAAACTTGGTCTGACAGTTAC
CAATGCTTAATCAGTGAGGCACCTATCTCAGCGATCTGTCTATTTCGTTCATCCATAGTTGCCTGACTCC
CCGTCGTGTAGATAACTACGATACGGGAGGGCTTACCATCTGGCCCCAGTGCTGCAATGATACCGCGAGA
CCCACGCTCACCGGCTCCAGATTTATCAGCAATAAACCAGCCAGCCGGAAGGGCCGAGCGCAGAAGTGGT
CCTGCAACTTTATCCGCCTCCATCCAGTCTATTAATTGTTGCCGGGAAGCTAGAGTAAGTAGTTCGCCAG
TTAATAGTTTGCGCAACGTTGTTGCCATTGCTGCAGGCATCGTGGTGTCACGCTCGTCGTTTGGTATGGC
TTCATTCAGCTCCGGTTCCCAACGATCAAGGCGAGTTACATGATCCCCCATGTTGTGCAAAAAAGCGGTT
AGCTCCTTCGGTCCTCCGATCGTTGTCAGAAGTAAGTTGGCCGCAGTGTTATCACTCATGGTTATGGCAG
CACTGCATAATTCTCTTACTGTCATGCCATCCGTAAGATGCTTTTCTGTGACTGGTGAGTACTCAACCAA
GTCATTCTGAGAATAGTGTATGCGGCGACCGAGTTGCTCTTGCCCGGCGTCAACACGGGATAATACCGCG
CCACATAGCAGAACTTTAAAAGTGCTCATCATTGGAAAACGTTCTTCGGGGCGAAAACTCTCAAGGATCT
TACCGCTGTTGAGATCCAGTTCGATGTAACCCACTCGTGCACCCAACTGATCTTCAGCATCTTTTACTTT
CACCAGCGTTTCTGGGTGAGCAAAAACAGGAAGGCAAAATGCCGCAAAAAAGGGAATAAGGGCGACACGG
AAATGTTGAATACTCATACTCTTCCTTTTTCAATATTATTGAAGCATTTATCAGGGTTATTGTCTCATGA
GCGGATACATATTTGAATGTATTTAGAAAAATAAACAAATAGGGGTTCCGCGCACATTTCCCCGAAAAGT
GCCACCTGACGTCTAAGAAACCATTATTATCATGACATTAACCTATAAAAATAGGCGTATCACGAGGCCC
TTTCGT
